Addgene plasmid #228091: mCit-APPAPAPPAP-gs
Purpose: Mammalian expression of 10 coiled coil segments in APPAPAPPAP arrangement, with short flexible linkers and N-terminal mCitrine for phase separation and forming of liquid condensates in mammalian cells
Depositing lab: Roman Jerala. Depositing organization: National Institute of Chemistry. Publication: Programmable de novo designed coiled coil-mediated phase separation in mammalian cells. Ramsak M, Ramirez DA, Hough LE, Shirts MR, Vidmar S, Elersic Filipic K, Anderluh G, Jerala R. Nat Commun. 2023 Dec 2;14(1):7973. doi: 10.1038/s41467-023-43742-w. PubMed 38042897.
Backbone
  Vector backbone: pcDNA
  Vector type: Mammalian Expression
Growth in bacteria
  Bacterial resistance: Ampicillin, 100 μg/mL
  Growth temperature: 37°C
  Growth strain: DH5alpha
  Copy number: High Copy
Gene/Insert
  Gene/Insert name: mCit, APPAPAPPAP
  Species: Synthetic
  Cloning method: Gibson Cloning
Terms and licenses: Academic/Nonprofit Terms; Industry Terms: Not Available to Industry
Depositor comments: There is a 3bp indel between His tag and FRB in the Addgene NGS result compared to the given reference.
How to cite: mCit-APPAPAPPAP-gs was a gift from Roman Jerala (Addgene plasmid # 228091 ; http://n2t.net/addgene:228091 ; RRID:Addgene_228091)
