[The description below was written by a language model from this plasmid's Addgene catalogue record and pLannotate feature annotations shown in this document.]
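Description:
mCit-APPAPAPPAP-gs is a 7,326-nt mammalian expression plasmid built on a pcDNA backbone. It is propagated in E. coli at high copy through a ColE1/pUC-type origin and selected with ampicillin via the AmpR (β-lactamase) cassette. The backbone also carries an f1 origin and an SV40 promoter-driven neo gene with an SV40 polyadenylation signal, which would permit G418 selection of transfected mammalian cells, although the record does not say that stable selection was used.

The payload is a synthetic open reading frame, assembled by Gibson cloning, transcribed from the CMV immediate early enhancer and promoter and terminated by the bGH poly(A) signal. T7 and SP6 promoters flank the cassette. According to the catalogue entry, it encodes ten de novo designed coiled-coil segments arranged in the order APPAPAPPAP, joined by short flexible linkers and fused to an N-terminal mCitrine fluorescent reporter. The automated annotation identifies Citrine, and upstream of it a His tag fragment and an FRB* domain (the T2098L rapamycin-binding domain variant), neither of which appears in the insert name. The depositor notes a 3-bp indel between the His tag and FRB relative to the reference sequence. Downstream of Citrine the annotation software finds only scattered GCN4-like fragments, which probably reflect sequence similarity of the designed coiled-coil segments to the GCN4 leucine zipper rather than genuine GCN4 epitope tags.

The multivalent coiled-coil array is intended to drive phase separation through interactions between segments, forming liquid condensates in mammalian cells that can be visualised by mCitrine fluorescence.
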