Features (pLannotate 1.2.2; 27 found; start..end, strand, type, name):
     28..80      -  misc_feature   bom (fragment): basis of mobility region from pBR322
    235..614     +  enhancer       CMV enhancer: human cytomegalovirus immediate early enhancer
    615..818     +  promoter       CMV promoter: human cytomegalovirus (CMV) immediate early promoter
    814..847     +  LTR            5' LTR (truncated) (fragment): truncated 5' long terminal repeat (LTR) from HIV-1
    863..881     +  promoter       T7 promoter: promoter for bacteriophage T7 RNA polymerase
    953..970     +  CDS            9xHis (fragment): 9xHis affinity tag
    980..1258    +  CDS            FRB*: T2098L mutant of FKBP-rapamycin binding domain of human FRAP binds synthetic ligands such as AP21967
   1289..2002    +  CDS            Citrine: enhanced variant of YFP (Heikal et al., 2001) mammalian codon-optimized
   2129..2154    +  CDS            GCN4_v1 (fragment): GCN4 peptide that allows binding to an scFv-GFP fusion protein (Tanenbaum et al., 2014)
   2360..2422    +  CDS            GCN4 (fragment): GCN4_YEAST - Also known as AAS101 From Saccharomyces cerevisiae (strain ATCC 204508 / S288c) (Baker's yeast).
   2567..2592    +  CDS            GCN4_v1 (fragment): GCN4 peptide that allows binding to an scFv-GFP fusion protein (Tanenbaum et al., 2014)
   2798..2860    +  CDS            GCN4 (fragment): GCN4_YEAST - Also known as AAS101 From Saccharomyces cerevisiae (strain ATCC 204508 / S288c) (Baker's yeast).
   2879..2897    -  promoter       SP6 promoter: promoter for bacteriophage SP6 RNA polymerase
   2923..3147    +  polyA_signal   bGH poly(A) signal: bovine growth hormone polyadenylation signal
   3151..3172    +  promoter       SV40 promoter (fragment): SV40 enhancer and early promoter
   3193..3621    +  rep_origin     f1 ori (sequence partly withheld): f1 bacteriophage origin of replication; arrow indicates direction of (+) strand synthesis
   3635..3964    +  promoter       SV40 promoter: SV40 enhancer and early promoter
   4031..4822    +  CDS            neo: KKA2_KLEPN - Also known as kan, nptII. Experimental evidence at protein level: Swiss-Prot protein existence level 1. Resistance to kanamycin, neomycin, paromomycin, ribostamycin, butirosin and gentamicin B. From Klebsiella pneumoniae.
   4846..5004    +  CDS            ble (fragment): BLE_KLEPN - Experimental evidence at protein level: Swiss-Prot protein existence level 1. Binding protein with a strong affinity to the bleomycin family of antibiotics. Binds to CL990; an antimitotic-antibiotic compound. From Klebsiella pneumoniae.
   4999..5120    +  polyA_signal   SV40 poly(A) signal: SV40 polyadenylation signal
   5193..5209    -  protein_bind   lac operator: The lac repressor binds to the lac operator to inhibit transcription in E. coli. This inhibition can be relieved by adding lactose or isopropyl-β-D-thiogalactopyranoside (IPTG). lac repressor encoded by lacI
   5217..5247    -  promoter       lac promoter: promoter for the E. coli lac operon
   5262..5283    -  protein_bind   CAP binding site: CAP binding activates transcription in the presence of cAMP. E. coli catabolite activator protein
   5296..5388    -  CDS            lacI (fragment): lac repressor; lacI; The lac repressor binds to the lac operator to inhibit transcription in E. coli. This inhibition can be relieved by adding lactose or isopropyl-β-D-thiogalactopyranoside (IPTG).
   5571..6159    -  rep_origin     ori: high-copy-number ColE1/pMB1/pBR322/pUC origin of replication
   6330..7190    -  CDS            AmpR: β-lactamase; bla; confers resistance to ampicillin, carbenicillin, and related antibiotics
   7191..7295    -  promoter       AmpR promoter: bla
>Addgene plasmid #228091 | mCit-APPAPAPPAP-gs | addgene full sequence | sequence record 451163 | Addgene NGS Result
GACGGATCGGGAGATCTCCCGATCCCCTATGGTGCACTCTCAGTACAATCTGCTCTGATGCCGCATAGTT
AAGCCAGTATCTGCTCCCTGCTTGTGTGTTGGAGGTCGCTGAGTAGTGCGCGAGCAAAATTTAAGCTACA
ACAAGGCAAGGCTTGACCGACAATTGCATGAAGAATCTGCTTAGGGTTAGGCGTTTTGCGCTGCTTCGCG
ATGTACGGGCCAGATATACGCGTTGACATTGATTATTGACTAGTTATTAATAGTAATCAATTACGGGGTC
ATTAGTTCATAGCCCATATATGGAGTTCCGCGTTACATAACTTACGGTAAATGGCCCGCCTGGCTGACCG
CCCAACGACCCCCGCCCATTGACGTCAATAATGACGTATGTTCCCATAGTAACGCCAATAGGGACTTTCC
ATTGACGTCAATGGGTGGAGTATTTACGGTAAACTGCCCACTTGGCAGTACATCAAGTGTATCATATGCC
AAGTACGCCCCCTATTGACGTCAATGACGGTAAATGGCCCGCCTGGCATTATGCCCAGTACATGACCTTA
TGGGACTTTCCTACTTGGCAGTACATCTACGTATTAGTCATCGCTATTACCATGGTGATGCGGTTTTGGC
AGTACATCAATGGGCGTGGATAGCGGTTTGACTCACGGGGATTTCCAAGTCTCCACCCCATTGACGTCAA
TGGGAGTTTGTTTTGGCACCAAAATCAACGGGACTTTCCAAAATGTCGTAACAACTCCGCCCCATTGACG
CAAATGGGCGGTAGGCGTGTACGGTGGGAGGTCTATATAAGCAGAGCTCTCTGGCTAACTAGAGAACCCA
CTGCTTACTGGCTTATCGAAATTAATACGACTCACTATAGGGAGACCCAAGCTTGGTACCGAGCTCGGAT
CCACTAGTAACGGCCGCCAGTGTGCTGGAATTCGCCACCATGCACCACCACCACCACCACGCTTCTAGAA
TCCTCTGGCATGAGATGTGGCATGAAGGCCTGGAAGAGGCATCTCGTTTGTACTTTGGGGAAAGGAACGT
GAAAGGCATGTTTGAGGTGCTGGAGCCCTTGCATGCTATGATGGAACGGGGCCCCCAGACTCTGAAGGAA
ACATCCTTTAATCAGGCCTATGGTCGAGATTTAATGGAGGCCCAAGAGTGGTGCAGGAAGTACATGAAAT
CAGGGAATGTCAAGGACCTCCTCCAAGCCTGGGACCTCTATTATCATGTGTTCCGACGAATCTCAAAGGG
CGGCTCTGGCGGCGGCTCCGGAGGCTCTGTGAGCAAGGGCGAGGAGCTGTTCACCGGGGTGGTGCCCATC
CTGGTCGAGCTGGACGGCGACGTAAACGGCCACAAGTTCAGCGTGTCCGGCGAGGGCGAGGGCGATGCCA
CCTACGGCAAGCTGACCCTGAAGTTCATCTGCACCACCGGCAAGCTGCCCGTGCCCTGGCCCACCCTCGT
GACCACCTTCGGCTACGGCCTGATGTGCTTCGCCCGCTACCCCGACCACATGAAGCAGCACGACTTCTTC
AAGTCCGCCATGCCCGAAGGCTACGTCCAGGAGCGCACCATCTTCTTCAAGGACGACGGCAACTACAAGA
CCCGCGCCGAGGTGAAGTTCGAGGGCGACACCCTGGTGAACTGCATCGAGCTGAAGGGCATCGACTTCAA
GGAGGACGGCAACATCCTGGGGCACAAGCTGGAGTACAACTACAACAGCCACAACGTCTATATCATGGCC
GACAAGCAGAAGAACGGCATCAAGGTGAACTTCAAGATCCGCCACAACATCGAGGACGGCAGCGTGCAGC
TCGCCGACCACTACCAGCAGAACACCCCCATCGGCGACGGCCCCGTGCTGCTGCCCGACAACCACTACCT
GAGCTACCAGTCCGCCCTGAGCAAAGACCCCAACGAGAAGCGCGATCACATGGTCCTGCTGGAGTTCGTG
ACCGCCGCCGGGATCACTCTCGGCATGGACGAGCTGTACAAGGGCTCAGGCTCTGGTGGGAGCGAATTGC
AAGCGATCGAGGAGCAACTTGCGCAGTTGCAGTGGAAGGCTCAAGCTCGAAAGGAGGGCAGTGGAAGTGG
TGGGAGTAAAGTTGAGGAGCTTCTCAGTAAGAACTACCACCTGGAGAATGAGGTTGCTCGACTGAAAAAG
GGCTCCGGGAGTGGAGGGTCAAAAGTGGAAGAGCTCCTCTCAAAGAACTACCATCTTGAAAATGAAGTTG
CCCGCCTGAAAAAGGGAAGCGGCTCAGGCGGGAGTGAGCTTCAGGCTATTGAGGAACAGCTGGCGCAACT
TCAATGGAAGGCCCAAGCCCGAAAAGAGGGGTCTGGCTCCGGTGGTTCCAAAGTAGAAGAGTTGCTTAGC
AAAAACTATCACCTCGAAAACGAAGTCGCCAGGCTTAAGAAGGGCGGCTCTGGAGGCTCTGGCTCAGGCT
CTGGTGGGAGCGAATTGCAAGCGATCGAGGAGCAACTTGCGCAGTTGCAGTGGAAGGCTCAAGCTCGAAA
GGAGGGCAGTGGAAGTGGTGGGAGTAAAGTTGAGGAGCTTCTCAGTAAGAACTACCACCTGGAGAATGAG
GTTGCTCGACTGAAAAAGGGCTCCGGGAGTGGAGGGTCAAAAGTGGAAGAGCTCCTCTCAAAGAACTACC
ATCTTGAAAATGAAGTTGCCCGCCTGAAAAAGGGAAGCGGCTCAGGCGGGAGTGAGCTTCAGGCTATTGA
GGAACAGCTGGCGCAACTTCAATGGAAGGCCCAAGCCCGAAAAGAGGGGTCTGGCTCCGGTGGTTCCAAA
GTAGAAGAGTTGCTTAGCAAAAACTATCACCTCGAAAACGAAGTCGCCAGGCTTAAGAAGTAATCTAGAG
GGCCCTATTCTATAGTGTCACCTAAATGCTAGAGCTCGCTGATCAGCCTCGACTGTGCCTTCTAGTTGCC
AGCCATCTGTTGTTTGCCCCTCCCCCGTGCCTTCCTTGACCCTGGAAGGTGCCACTCCCACTGTCCTTTC
CTAATAAAATGAGGAAATTGCATCGCATTGTCTGAGTAGGTGTCATTCTATTCTGGGGGGTGGGGTGGGG
CAGGACAGCAAGGGGGAGGATTGGGAAGACAATAGCAGGCATGCTGGGGATGCGGTGGGCTCTATGGCTT
CTGAGGCGGAAAGAACCAGCTGGGGCTCTAGGGGGTATCCCC
[124 nt withheld, positions 3193-3316]
C
[91 nt withheld, positions 3318-3408]
A
[49 nt withheld, positions 3410-3458]
CCTTTGACGTTGGAGTCCACGTTCTTT
[37 nt withheld, positions 3486-3522]
ACCCTATCTCGGTCTATTCTTTTGATTTATAAGGGATTTTGCCGATTTCGGCCTATTGGTTAAAAAATGA
GCTGATTTAACAAAAATTTAACGCGAATTAATTCTGTGGAATGTGTGTCAGTTAGGGTGTGGAAAGTCCC
CAGGCTCCCCAGCAGGCAGAAGTATGCAAAGCATGCATCTCAATTAGTCAGCAACCAGGTGTGGAAAGTC
CCCAGGCTCCCCAGCAGGCAGAAGTATGCAAAGCATGCATCTCAATTAGTCAGCAACCATAGTCCCGCCC
CTAACTCCGCCCATCCCGCCCCTAACTCCGCCCAGTTCCGCCCATTCTCCGCCCCATGGCTGACTAATTT
TTTTTATTTATGCAGAGGCCGAGGCCGCCTCTGCCTCTGAGCTATTCCAGAAGTAGTGAGGAGGCTTTTT
TGGAGGCCTAGGCTTTTGCAAAAAGCTCCCGGGAGCTTGTATATCCATTTTCGGATCTGATCAAGAGACA
GGATGAGGATCGTTTCGCATGATTGAACAAGATGGATTGCACGCAGGTTCTCCGGCCGCTTGGGTGGAGA
GGCTATTCGGCTATGACTGGGCACAACAGACAATCGGCTGCTCTGATGCCGCCGTGTTCCGGCTGTCAGC
GCAGGGGCGCCCGGTTCTTTTTGTCAAGACCGACCTGTCCGGTGCCCTGAATGAACTGCAGGACGAGGCA
GCGCGGCTATCGTGGCTGGCCACGACGGGCGTTCCTTGCGCAGCTGTGCTCGACGTTGTCACTGAAGCGG
GAAGGGACTGGCTGCTATTGGGCGAAGTGCCGGGGCAGGATCTCCTGTCATCTCACCTTGCTCCTGCCGA
GAAAGTATCCATCATGGCTGATGCAATGCGGCGGCTGCATACGCTTGATCCGGCTACCTGCCCATTCGAC
CACCAAGCGAAACATCGCATCGAGCGAGCACGTACTCGGATGGAAGCCGGTCTTGTCGATCAGGATGATC
TGGACGAAGAGCATCAGGGGCTCGCGCCAGCCGAACTGTTCGCCAGGCTCAAGGCGCGCATGCCCGACGG
CGAGGATCTCGTCGTGACCCATGGCGATGCCTGCTTGCCGAATATCATGGTGGAAAATGGCCGCTTTTCT
GGATTCATCGACTGTGGCCGGCTGGGTGTGGCGGACCGCTATCAGGACATAGCGTTGGCTACCCGTGATA
TTGCTGAAGAGCTTGGCGGCGAATGGGCTGACCGCTTCCTCGTGCTTTACGGTATCGCCGCTCCCGATTC
GCAGCGCATCGCCTTCTATCGCCTTCTTGACGAGTTCTTCTGAGCGGGACTCTGGGGTTCGAAATGACCG
ACCAAGCGACGCCCAACCTGCCATCACGAGATTTCGATTCCACCGCCGCCTTCTATGAAAGGTTGGGCTT
CGGAATCGTTTTCCGGGACGCCGGCTGGATGATCCTCCAGCGCGGGGATCTCATGCTGGAGTTCTTCGCC
CACCCCAACTTGTTTATTGCAGCTTATAATGGTTACAAATAAAGCAATAGCATCACAAATTTCACAAATA
AAGCATTTTTTTCACTGCATTCTAGTTGTGGTTTGTCCAAACTCATCAATGTATCTTATCATGTCTGTAT
ACCGTCGACCTCTAGCTAGAGCTTGGCGTAATCATGGTCATAGCTGTTTCCTGTGTGAAATTGTTATCCG
CTCACAATTCCACACAACATACGAGCCGGAAGCATAAAGTGTAAAGCCTGGGGTGCCTAATGAGTGAGCT
AACTCACATTAATTGCGTTGCGCTCACTGCCCGCTTTCCAGTCGGGAAACCTGTCGTGCCAGCTGCATTA
ATGAATCGGCCAACGCGCGGGGAGAGGCGGTTTGCGTATTGGGCGCTCTTCCGCTTCCTCGCTCACTGAC
TCGCTGCGCTCGGTCGTTCGGCTGCGGCGAGCGGTATCAGCTCACTCAAAGGCGGTAATACGGTTATCCA
CAGAATCAGGGGATAACGCAGGAAAGAACATGTGAGCAAAAGGCCAGCAAAAGGCCAGGAACCGTAAAAA
GGCCGCGTTGCTGGCGTTTTTCCATAGGCTCCGCCCCCCTGACGAGCATCACAAAAATCGACGCTCAAGT
CAGAGGTGGCGAAACCCGACAGGACTATAAAGATACCAGGCGTTTCCCCCTGGAAGCTCCCTCGTGCGCT
CTCCTGTTCCGACCCTGCCGCTTACCGGATACCTGTCCGCCTTTCTCCCTTCGGGAAGCGTGGCGCTTTC
TCATAGCTCACGCTGTAGGTATCTCAGTTCGGTGTAGGTCGTTCGCTCCAAGCTGGGCTGTGTGCACGAA
CCCCCCGTTCAGCCCGACCGCTGCGCCTTATCCGGTAACTATCGTCTTGAGTCCAACCCGGTAAGACACG
ACTTATCGCCACTGGCAGCAGCCACTGGTAACAGGATTAGCAGAGCGAGGTATGTAGGCGGTGCTACAGA
GTTCTTGAAGTGGTGGCCTAACTACGGCTACACTAGAAGAACAGTATTTGGTATCTGCGCTCTGCTGAAG
CCAGTTACCTTCGGAAAAAGAGTTGGTAGCTCTTGATCCGGCAAACAAACCACCGCTGGTAGCGGTGGTT
TTTTTGTTTGCAAGCAGCAGATTACGCGCAGAAAAAAAGGATCTCAAGAAGATCCTTTGATCTTTTCTAC
GGGGTCTGACGCTCAGTGGAACGAAAACTCACGTTAAGGGATTTTGGTCATGAGATTATCAAAAAGGATC
TTCACCTAGATCCTTTTAAATTAAAAATGAAGTTTTAAATCAATCTAAAGTATATATGAGTAAACTTGGT
CTGACAGTTACCAATGCTTAATCAGTGAGGCACCTATCTCAGCGATCTGTCTATTTCGTTCATCCATAGT
TGCCTGACTCCCCGTCGTGTAGATAACTACGATACGGGAGGGCTTACCATCTGGCCCCAGTGCTGCAATG
ATACCGCGAGACCCACGCTCACCGGCTCCAGATTTATCAGCAATAAACCAGCCAGCCGGAAGGGCCGAGC
GCAGAAGTGGTCCTGCAACTTTATCCGCCTCCATCCAGTCTATTAATTGTTGCCGGGAAGCTAGAGTAAG
TAGTTCGCCAGTTAATAGTTTGCGCAACGTTGTTGCCATTGCTACAGGCATCGTGGTGTCACGCTCGTCG
TTTGGTATGGCTTCATTCAGCTCCGGTTCCCAACGATCAAGGCGAGTTACATGATCCCCCATGTTGTGCA
AAAAAGCGGTTAGCTCCTTCGGTCCTCCGATCGTTGTCAGAAGTAAGTTGGCCGCAGTGTTATCACTCAT
GGTTATGGCAGCACTGCATAATTCTCTTACTGTCATGCCATCCGTAAGATGCTTTTCTGTGACTGGTGAG
TACTCAACCAAGTCATTCTGAGAATAGTGTATGCGGCGACCGAGTTGCTCTTGCCCGGCGTCAATACGGG
ATAATACCGCGCCACATAGCAGAACTTTAAAAGTGCTCATCATTGGAAAACGTTCTTCGGGGCGAAAACT
CTCAAGGATCTTACCGCTGTTGAGATCCAGTTCGATGTAACCCACTCGTGCACCCAACTGATCTTCAGCA
TCTTTTACTTTCACCAGCGTTTCTGGGTGAGCAAAAACAGGAAGGCAAAATGCCGCAAAAAAGGGAATAA
GGGCGACACGGAAATGTTGAATACTCATACTCTTCCTTTTTCAATATTATTGAAGCATTTATCAGGGTTA
TTGTCTCATGAGCGGATACATATTTGAATGTATTTAGAAAAATAAACAAATAGGGGTTCCGCGCACATTT
CCCCGAAAAGTGCCACCTGACGTC
